Addgene plasmid #74608: pET28a-Hook3 aa 1-160-GCN4
Purpose: Expresses artificially dimerized Hook domain of Hook3 in bacteria for purification
Depositing lab: Ron Vale. Depositing organization: University of California, San Francisco (UCSF). Publication: Assembly and activation of dynein-dynactin by the cargo adaptor protein Hook3. Schroeder CM, Vale RD. J Cell Biol. 2016 Aug 1;214(3):309-18. doi: 10.1083/jcb.201604002. PubMed 27482052.
Backbone
  Vector backbone: pET28a
  Backbone size w/o insert (bp): 6297
  Total vector size (bp): 6777
  Vector type: Bacterial Expression
Growth in bacteria
  Bacterial resistance: Kanamycin, 50 μg/mL
  Growth temperature: 37°C
  Growth strain: DH5alpha
  Growth instructions: BL21(DE3) for protein production
  Copy number: Unknown
Gene/Insert
  Gene/Insert name: human Hook3 amino acids 1-160 (alt name: HOOK3)
  Species: H. sapiens (human)
  Insert size (bp): 480
  GenBank ID: NM_032410
  Entrez Gene: HOOK3 (a.k.a. HK3)
  Tag / fusion protein: superfolder GFP (N terminal on insert); Strep II (N terminal on insert); 6x His (N terminal on insert); GCN4 (C terminal on insert)
Terms and licenses: Academic/Nonprofit Terms; Industry Terms: Not Available to Industry
How to cite: pET28a-Hook3 aa 1-160-GCN4 was a gift from Ron Vale (Addgene plasmid # 74608 ; http://n2t.net/addgene:74608 ; RRID:Addgene_74608)
