[The description below was written by a language model from this plasmid's Addgene catalogue record and pLannotate feature annotations shown in this document.]
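Description:
pET28a-Hook3 aa 1-160-GCN4 is a bacterial expression plasmid built on the pET28a backbone for producing a fragment of the human dynein cargo adaptor Hook3 in E. coli. It is maintained through a ColE1/pBR322-type origin accompanied by the bom and rop elements, and it also carries an f1 phage origin. Selection is by kanamycin via the aph(3')-Ia gene. The short tetracycline-resistance and other backbone fragments flagged in the annotation appear to be remnants of pBR322-derived sequence rather than functional markers. The record names a cloning strain for propagation and BL21(DE3), which supplies T7 RNA polymerase, for protein production.

Expression is driven by a T7 promoter followed by a lac operator and the T7 gene 10 ribosome binding site. The plasmid-encoded lacI repressor keeps the cassette off until IPTG induction, and a T7 terminator closes the unit. The open reading frame begins with the vector's N-terminal 6xHis tag, thrombin site and T7 tag leader, followed by a Strep-tag II and superfolder GFP, and then Hook3 residues 1-160, which comprise the Hook domain. According to the catalogue, a GCN4 sequence is fused at the C terminus. GCN4 is not separately annotated in the feature table, although the Hook3 annotation is slightly longer than the stated 480 bp insert. GCN4 leucine zippers form stable coiled coils, so this fusion artificially dimerizes the otherwise truncated Hook domain. A vector-derived His sequence is annotated downstream of the insert, but the record does not indicate whether it is translated.

The tags allow affinity purification and fluorescent detection of the dimerized Hook domain. The associated work studied how Hook3 assembles and activates dynein-dynactin.
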