Features (pLannotate 1.2.2; 24 found; start..end, strand, type, name):
    247..538     -  CDS            TcR (fragment): tetracycline efflux protein; tet; confers resistance to tetracycline
    553..574     -  protein_bind   CAP binding site: CAP binding activates transcription in the presence of cAMP. E. coli catabolite activator protein
    587..1669    -  CDS            lacI: lac repressor; lacI; The lac repressor binds to the lac operator to inhibit transcription in E. coli. This inhibition can be relieved by adding lactose or isopropyl-β-D-thiogalactopyranoside (IPTG).
   1670..1747    -  promoter       lacI promoter: lacI
   1755..2034    -  CDS            TcR (fragment): tetracycline efflux protein; tet; confers resistance to tetracycline
   2056..2074    +  promoter       T7 promoter: promoter for bacteriophage T7 RNA polymerase
   2075..2099    +  protein_bind   lac operator: The lac repressor binds to the lac operator to inhibit transcription in E. coli. This inhibition can be relieved by adding lactose or isopropyl-β-D-thiogalactopyranoside (IPTG). lac repressor encoded by lacI
   2114..2136    +  RBS            RBS: efficient ribosome binding site from bacteriophage T7 gene 10 (Olins and Rangwala, 1989)
   2154..2170    +  CDS            capTEV™ (fragment): composite tag for in vivo biotinylation, TEV protease cleavage, and 6xHis tagging
   2181..2198    +  CDS            thrombin site: thrombin recognition and cleavage site
   2202..2234    +  CDS            T7 tag (gene 10 leader): leader peptide from bacteriophage T7 gene 10 promotes efficient translation in E. coli
   2310..2332    +  CDS            Strep-Tag II (fragment): peptide that binds Strep-Tactin®, an engineered form of streptavidin
   2340..3053    +  CDS            Superfolder GFP: Superfolder GFP is a basic (constitutively fluorescent) green fluorescent protein published in 2005, derived from Aequorea victoria. It is reported to be a very rapidly-maturing weak dimer.
   3096..3620    +  CDS            HOOK3 (fragment): HOOK3_HUMAN - Experimental evidence at protein level: Swiss-Prot protein existence level 1. (Microbial infection) May serve as a target for the spiC protein from Salmonella typhimurium, which inactivates it, leading to a strong alteration in cellular trafficking. From Homo sapiens (Human).
   3693..3710    +  CDS            9xHis (fragment): 9xHis affinity tag
   3720..3769    +  CDS            SET1 (fragment): solubility-enhancement tag derived from T7 phage gene 10B
   3777..3824    +  terminator     T7 terminator: transcription terminator for bacteriophage T7 RNA polymerase
   3861..4289    +  rep_origin     f1 ori (sequence partly withheld): f1 bacteriophage origin of replication; arrow indicates direction of (+) strand synthesis
   4343..4400    +  promoter       AmpR promoter (fragment): bla
   4409..5224    -  CDS            KanR: aminoglycoside phosphotransferase; aph(3')-Ia; confers resistance to kanamycin in bacteria or G418 (Geneticin®) in eukaryotes
   5346..5934    +  rep_origin     ori: high-copy-number ColE1/pMB1/pBR322/pUC origin of replication
   6120..6262    -  misc_feature   bom: basis of mobility region from pBR322
   6364..6555    -  CDS            rop: Rop protein, which maintains plasmids at low copy number; rop
   6572..175     +  CDS            YPB1_ECOLX (across the origin): Protein predicted: Swiss-Prot protein existence level 4. From Escherichia coli.
>Addgene plasmid #74608 | pET28a-Hook3 aa 1-160-GCN4 | depositor full sequence | sequence record 141331 | pET28a-Hook3 aa 1-160-GCN4 sequence 6777 bps
CCAGCAGCATCCTGCGATGCAGATCCGGAACATAATGGTGCAGGGCGCTGACTTCCGCGTTTCCAGACTT
TACGAAACACGGAAACCGAAGACCATTCATGTTGTTGCTCAGGTCGCAGACGTTTTGCAGCAGCAGTCGC
TTCACGTTCGCTCGCGTATCGGTGATTCATTCTGCTAACCAGTAAGGCAACCCCGCCAGCCTAGCCGGGT
CCTCAACGACAGGAGCACGATCATGCGCACCCGTGGGGCCGCCATGCCGGCGATAATGGCCTGCTTCTCG
CCGAAACGTTTGGTGGCGGGACCAGTGACGAAGGCTTGAGCGAGGGCGTGCAAGATTCCGAATACCGCAA
GCGACAGGCCGATCATCGTCGCGCTCCAGCGAAAGCGGTCCTCGCCGAAAATGACCCAGAGCGCTGCCGG
CACCTGTCCTACGAGTTGCATGATAAAGAAGACAGTCATAAGTGCGGCGACGATAGTCATGCCCCGCGCC
CACCGGAAGGAGCTGACTGGGTTGAAGGCTCTCAAGGGCATCGGTCGAGATCCCGGTGCCTAATGAGTGA
GCTAACTTACATTAATTGCGTTGCGCTCACTGCCCGCTTTCCAGTCGGGAAACCTGTCGTGCCAGCTGCA
TTAATGAATCGGCCAACGCGCGGGGAGAGGCGGTTTGCGTATTGGGCGCCAGGGTGGTTTTTCTTTTCAC
CAGTGAGACGGGCAACAGCTGATTGCCCTTCACCGCCTGGCCCTGAGAGAGTTGCAGCAAGCGGTCCACG
CTGGTTTGCCCCAGCAGGCGAAAATCCTGTTTGATGGTGGTTAACGGCGGGATATAACATGAGCTGTCTT
CGGTATCGTCGTATCCCACTACCGAGATATCCGCACCAACGCGCAGCCCGGACTCGGTAATGGCGCGCAT
TGCGCCCAGCGCCATCTGATCGTTGGCAACCAGCATCGCAGTGGGAACGATGCCCTCATTCAGCATTTGC
ATGGTTTGTTGAAAACCGGACATGGCACTCCAGTCGCCTTCCCGTTCCGCTATCGGCTGAATTTGATTGC
GAGTGAGATATTTATGCCAGCCAGCCAGACGCAGACGCGCCGAGACAGAACTTAATGGGCCCGCTAACAG
CGCGATTTGCTGGTGACCCAATGCGACCAGATGCTCCACGCCCAGTCGCGTACCGTCTTCATGGGAGAAA
ATAATACTGTTGATGGGTGTCTGGTCAGAGACATCAAGAAATAACGCCGGAACATTAGTGCAGGCAGCTT
CCACAGCAATGGCATCCTGGTCATCCAGCGGATAGTTAATGATCAGCCCACTGACGCGTTGCGCGAGAAG
ATTGTGCACCGCCGCTTTACAGGCTTCGACGCCGCTTCGTTCTACCATCGACACCACCACGCTGGCACCC
AGTTGATCGGCGCGAGATTTAATCGCCGCGACAATTTGCGACGGCGCGTGCAGGGCCAGACTGGAGGTGG
CAACGCCAATCAGCAACGACTGTTTGCCCGCCAGTTGTTGTGCCACGCGGTTGGGAATGTAATTCAGCTC
CGCCATCGCCGCTTCCACTTTTTCCCGCGTTTTCGCAGAAACGTGGCTGGCCTGGTTCACCACGCGGGAA
ACGGTCTGATAAGAGACACCGGCATACTCTGCGACATCGTATAACGTTACTGGTTTCACATTCACCACCC
TGAATTGACTCTCTTCCGGGCGCTATCATGCCATACCGCGAAAGGTTTTGCGCCATTCGATGGTGTCCGG
GATCTCGACGCTCTCCCTTATGCGACTCCTGCATTAGGAAGCAGCCCAGTAGTAGGTTGAGGCCGTTGAG
CACCGCCGCCGCAAGGAATGGTGCATGCAAGGAGATGGCGCCCAACAGTCCCCCGGCCACGGGGCCTGCC
ACCATACCCACGCCGAAACAAGCGCTCATGAGCCCGAAGTGGCGAGCCCGATCTTCCCCATCGGTGATGT
CGGCGATATAGGCGCCAGCAACCGCACCTGTGGCGCCGGTGATGCCGGCCACGATGCGTCCGGCGTAGAG
GATCGAGATCTCGATCCCGCGAAATTAATACGACTCACTATAGGGGAATTGTGAGCGGATAACAATTCCC
CTCTAGAAATAATTTTGTTTAACTTTAAGAAGGAGATATACATGGGCAGCAGCCATCATCATCATCATCA
CAGCAGCGGCCTGGTGCCGCGCGGCAGCCATATGGCTAGCATGACTGGTGGACAGCAAATGGGTCGCGGA
TCCGAATTCTGGAGTCATCCACAATTTGAGAAGGGCGGCGGCAGTGGCGGCGGCAGTGGCGGCAGTGCCT
GGAGCCACCCGCAGTTCGAAAAAGGCAGTATGAGCAAAGGAGAAGAACTTTTCACTGGAGTTGTCCCAAT
TCTTGTTGAATTAGATGGTGATGTTAATGGGCACAAATTTTCTGTCCGTGGAGAGGGTGAAGGTGATGCT
ACAAACGGAAAACTCACCCTTAAATTTATTTGCACTACTGGAAAACTACCTGTTCCGTGGCCAACACTTG
TCACTACTCTGACCTATGGTGTTCAATGCTTTTCCCGTTATCCGGATCACATGAAACGGCATGACTTTTT
CAAGAGTGCCATGCCCGAAGGTTATGTACAGGAACGCACTATATCTTTCAAAGATGACGGGACCTACAAG
ACGCGTGCTGAAGTCAAGTTTGAAGGTGATACCCTTGTTAATCGTATCGAGTTAAAGGGTATTGATTTTA
AAGAAGATGGAAACATTCTTGGACACAAACTCGAATACAACTTTAACTCACACAATGTATACATCACGGC
AGACAAACAAAAGAATGGAATCAAAGCTAACTTCAAAATTCGCCACAACGTTGAAGATGGTTCCGTTCAA
CTAGCAGACCATTATCAACAAAATACTCCAATTGGCGATGGCCCTGTCCTTTTACCAGACAACCATTACC
TGTCGACACAATCTGTCCTTTCGAAAGATCCCAACGAAAAGCGTGACCACATGGTCCTTCTTGAGTTTGT
AACTGCTGCTGGGATTACACATGGCATGGATGAGCTCTACAAAGGATCCGAAAATCTGTATTTTCAGGGG
GGTGGAGGTGGTACCATGTTCAGCGTAGAGTCGCTGGAGCGGGCGGAGCTGTGCGAGAGCCTCCTCACTT
GGATCCAGACATTTAATGTGGATGCACCATGCCAGACCGTGGAAGATTTAACGAATGGGGTTGTGATGGC
CCAGGTTCTTCAAAAGATAGATCCTGCATATTTTGATGAAAATTGGCTAAACAGAATCAAAACTGAAGTA
GGAGATAATTGGAGGCTAAAGATAAGCAATTTAAAGAAAATTTTAAAAGGAATCTTGGATTATAATCATG
AGATTTTAGGACAGCAAATTAATGACTTTACCCTTCCTGATGTGAACCTTATTGGGGAGCATTCTGATGC
AGCAGAGCTTGGAAGGATGCTTCAGCTCATCTTAGGCTGTGCTGTGAACTGTGAACAGAAGCAAGAGTAC
ATCCAAGCCATTATGATGATGGAGGAATCTGTTCAACATGTTGTCATGACAGCCATTCAAGAGCTGATGA
GTAAAGGTAGCGGCAGCGTGAAGCAGTTAGAAGACAAAGTCGAAGAACTGCTCTCCAAGAACGCACACTT
AGAGAATGAAGTCGCCCGCCTGAAGAAGCTGGTCTAAGCGGCCGCACTCGAGCACCACCACCACCACCAC
TGAGATCCGGCTGCTAACAAAGCCCGAAAGGAAGCTGAGTTGGCTGCTGCCACCGCTGAGCAATAACTAG
CATAACCCCTTGGGGCCTCTAAACGGGTCTTGAGGGGTTTTTTGCTGAAAGGAGGAACTATATCCGGATT
GGCGAATGGG
[124 nt withheld, positions 3861-3984]
C
[91 nt withheld, positions 3986-4076]
A
[49 nt withheld, positions 4078-4126]
CCTTTGACGTTGGAGTCCACGTTCTTT
[37 nt withheld, positions 4154-4190]
ACCCTATCTCGGTCTATTCTTTTGATTTATAAGGGATTTTGCCGATTTCGGCCTATTGGTTAAAAAATGA
GCTGATTTAACAAAAATTTAACGCGAATTTTAACAAAATATTAACGCTTACAATTTCAGGTGGCACTTTT
CGGGGAAATGTGCGCGGAACCCCTATTTGTTTATTTTTCTAAATACATTCAAATATGTATCCGCTCATGA
ATTAATTCTTAGAAAAACTCATCGAGCATCAAATGAAACTGCAATTTATTCATATCAGGATTATCAATAC
CATATTTTTGAAAAAGCCGTTTCTGTAATGAAGGAGAAAACTCACCGAGGCAGTTCCATAGGATGGCAAG
ATCCTGGTATCGGTCTGCGATTCCGACTCGTCCAACATCAATACAACCTATTAATTTCCCCTCGTCAAAA
ATAAGGTTATCAAGTGAGAAATCACCATGAGTGACGACTGAATCCGGTGAGAATGGCAAAAGTTTATGCA
TTTCTTTCCAGACTTGTTCAACAGGCCAGCCATTACGCTCGTCATCAAAATCACTCGCATCAACCAAACC
GTTATTCATTCGTGATTGCGCCTGAGCGAGACGAAATACGCGATCGCTGTTAAAAGGACAATTACAAACA
GGAATCGAATGCAACCGGCGCAGGAACACTGCCAGCGCATCAACAATATTTTCACCTGAATCAGGATATT
CTTCTAATACCTGGAATGCTGTTTTCCCGGGGATCGCAGTGGTGAGTAACCATGCATCATCAGGAGTACG
GATAAAATGCTTGATGGTCGGAAGAGGCATAAATTCCGTCAGCCAGTTTAGTCTGACCATCTCATCTGTA
ACATCATTGGCAACGCTACCTTTGCCATGTTTCAGAAACAACTCTGGCGCATCGGGCTTCCCATACAATC
GATAGATTGTCGCACCTGATTGCCCGACATTATCGCGAGCCCATTTATACCCATATAAATCAGCATCCAT
GTTGGAATTTAATCGCGGCCTAGAGCAAGACGTTTCCCGTTGAATATGGCTCATAACACCCCTTGTATTA
CTGTTTATGTAAGCAGACAGTTTTATTGTTCATGACCAAAATCCCTTAACGTGAGTTTTCGTTCCACTGA
GCGTCAGACCCCGTAGAAAAGATCAAAGGATCTTCTTGAGATCCTTTTTTTCTGCGCGTAATCTGCTGCT
TGCAAACAAAAAAACCACCGCTACCAGCGGTGGTTTGTTTGCCGGATCAAGAGCTACCAACTCTTTTTCC
GAAGGTAACTGGCTTCAGCAGAGCGCAGATACCAAATACTGTCCTTCTAGTGTAGCCGTAGTTAGGCCAC
CACTTCAAGAACTCTGTAGCACCGCCTACATACCTCGCTCTGCTAATCCTGTTACCAGTGGCTGCTGCCA
GTGGCGATAAGTCGTGTCTTACCGGGTTGGACTCAAGACGATAGTTACCGGATAAGGCGCAGCGGTCGGG
CTGAACGGGGGGTTCGTGCACACAGCCCAGCTTGGAGCGAACGACCTACACCGAACTGAGATACCTACAG
CGTGAGCTATGAGAAAGCGCCACGCTTCCCGAAGGGAGAAAGGCGGACAGGTATCCGGTAAGCGGCAGGG
TCGGAACAGGAGAGCGCACGAGGGAGCTTCCAGGGGGAAACGCCTGGTATCTTTATAGTCCTGTCGGGTT
TCGCCACCTCTGACTTGAGCGTCGATTTTTGTGATGCTCGTCAGGGGGGCGGAGCCTATGGAAAAACGCC
AGCAACGCGGCCTTTTTACGGTTCCTGGCCTTTTGCTGGCCTTTTGCTCACATGTTCTTTCCTGCGTTAT
CCCCTGATTCTGTGGATAACCGTATTACCGCCTTTGAGTGAGCTGATACCGCTCGCCGCAGCCGAACGAC
CGAGCGCAGCGAGTCAGTGAGCGAGGAAGCGGAAGAGCGCCTGATGCGGTATTTTCTCCTTACGCATCTG
TGCGGTATTTCACACCGCATATATGGTGCACTCTCAGTACAATCTGCTCTGATGCCGCATAGTTAAGCCA
GTATACACTCCGCTATCGCTACGTGACTGGGTCATGGCTGCGCCCCGACACCCGCCAACACCCGCTGACG
CGCCCTGACGGGCTTGTCTGCTCCCGGCATCCGCTTACAGACAAGCTGTGACCGTCTCCGGGAGCTGCAT
GTGTCAGAGGTTTTCACCGTCATCACCGAAACGCGCGAGGCAGCTGCGGTAAAGCTCATCAGCGTGGTCG
TGAAGCGATTCACAGATGTCTGCCTGTTCATCCGCGTCCAGCTCGTTGAGTTTCTCCAGAAGCGTTAATG
TCTGGCTTCTGATAAAGCGGGCCATGTTAAGGGCGGTTTTTTCCTGTTTGGTCACTGATGCCTCCGTGTA
AGGGGGATTTCTGTTCATGGGGGTAATGATACCGATGAAACGAGAGAGGATGCTCACGATACGGGTTACT
GATGATGAACATGCCCGGTTACTGGAACGTTGTGAGGGTAAACAACTGGCGGTATGGATGCGGCGGGACC
AGAGAAAAATCACTCAGGGTCAATGCCAGCGCTTCGTTAATACAGATGTAGGTGTTCCACAGGGTAG
