>Addgene plasmid #74608 | pET28a-Hook3 aa 1-160-GCN4 | addgene partial sequence | sequence record 146511 | pBRrevBam 5'-GGTGATGTCGGCGATATAGG-3'
GCCGGCCACGATGCGTCCGGCGTAGAGGATCGAGATCTCGATCCCGCGAANTTAATACNACTCACTATAG
GGGAATTGTGAGCGGATAACAATTCCCCTCTAGAAATAATTTTGTTTAACTTTAAGAAGGAGATATACAT
GGGCAGCAGCCATCATCATCATCATCACAGCAGCGGCCTGGTGCCGCGCGGCAGCCATATGGCTAGCATG
ACTGGTGGACAGCAAATGGGTCGCGGATCCGAATTCTGGAGTCATCCACAATTTGAGAAGGGCGGCGGCA
GTGGCGGCGGCAGTGGCGGCAGTGCCTGGAGCCACCCGCAGTTCGAAAAAGGCAGTATGAGCAAAGGAGA
AGAACTTTTCACTGGAGTTGTCCCAATTCTTGTTGAATTAGATGGTGATGTTAATGGGCACAAATTTTCT
GTCCGTGGAGAGGGTGAAGGTGATGCTACAAACGGAAAACTCACCCTTAAATTTATTTGCACTACTGGAA
AACTACCTGTTCCGTGGCCAACACTTGTCACTACTCTGACCTATGGTGTTCAATGCTTTTCCCGTTATCC
GGATCACATGAAACGGCATGACTTTTTCAAGAGTGCCATGCCCGAAGGTTATGTACAGGAACGCACTATA
TCTTTC
