>Addgene plasmid #74608 | pET28a-Hook3 aa 1-160-GCN4 | addgene partial sequence | sequence record 146512 | T7term 5'-GCTAGTTATTGCTCAGCGG-3'
AGCTTCCTTTCGGGCTTTGTTAGCAGCCGGATCTCAGTGGTGGTGGTGGTGGTGCTCGAGTGCGGCCGCT
TAGACCAGCTTCTTCAGGCGGGCGACTTCATTCTCTAAGTGTGCGTTCTTGGAGAGCAGTTCTTCGACTT
TGTCTTCTAACTGCTTCACGCTGCCGCTACCTTTACTCATCAGCTCTTGAATGGCTGTCATGACAACATG
TTGAACAGATTCCTCCATCATCATAATGGCTTGGATGTACTCTTGCTTCTGTTCACAGTTCACAGCACAG
CCTAAGATGAGCTGAAGCATCCTTCCAAGCTCTGCTGCATCAGAATGCTCCCCAATAAGGTTCACATCAG
GAAGGGTAAAGTCATTAATTTGCTGTCCTAAAATCTCATGATTATAATCCAAGATTCCTTTTAAAATTTT
CTTTAAATTGCTTATCTTTAGCCTCCAATTATCTCCTACTTCAGTTTTGATTCTGTTTAGCCAATTTTCA
TCAAAATATGCAGGATCTATCTTTTGAAGAACCTGGGCCATCACAACCCCATTCGTTAAATCTTCCACGG
TCTGGCATGGTGCATCCACATTAAATGTCTGGATCCAAGTGAGGAGGCTCTCGCACAGCTCCGCCCGCTC
CAGCGACTCTACGCTGAACATGGTACCACCTCCACCCCCCTGAAAATACAGATTTTCGGATCCTTTGTAG
AGCTCATCCATGCCATGTGTAATCCCAGCAGCAGTTACAAACTCAAGAAGGACCATGTGGTCACGCTTTT
CGTTGGGATCTTTCGAAAGGACAGATTGTGTCGACAGGTAATGGTTGTCTGGTAAAAGGACAGGGCCATC
GCCAATTGGAGTATTTTGTTGATAATGGTCTGCTAGTTGAACGGAACCATCTTCAACGTTGTGGCGAATT
TTGAAGTTAGCTTTGATTCCAT
